>Addgene plasmid #164769 | LjUBQ:MtPSY6:T35s | addgene full sequence | sequence record 325447 | Addgene NGS Result
GATTATGCACCATCTGGGGCAAATGGTCGTCACACTCCAAGAGCACCGTAAGCTTCTCTAGCTAGAGTCG
ATCGACAAGCTCGAGTTTCTCCATAATAATGTGTGAGTAGTTCCCAGATAAGGGAATTAGGGTTCCTATA
GGGTTTCGCTCATGTGTTGAGCATATAAGAAACCCTTAGTATGTATTTGTATTTGTAAAATACTTCTATC
AATAAAATTTCTAATTCCTAAAACCAAAATCCAGTACTAAAATCCAGATCGCTAAGCTTGAATTCTTGCG
GAGAGCGGAGAATTAAGGGAGTCACGTTATGACCCCCGCCGATGACGCGGGACAAGCCGTTTTACGTTTG
GAACTGACAGAACCGCAACGTTGAAGGAGCCACTCAGCCGCGGGTTTCTGGAGTTTAATGAGCTAAGCAC
ATACGTCAGAAACCATTATTGCGCGTTCAAAAGTCGCCTAAGGTCACTATCAGCTAGCAAATATTTCTTG
TCAAAAATGCTCCACTGACGTTCCATAAATTCCCCTCGGTATCCAATTAGAGTCTCATATTCACTCTCAA
ATGATTGAACAAGATGGATTGCACGCAGGTTCTCCGGCCGCTTGGGTGGAGAGGCTATTCGGCTATGACT
GGGCACAACAGACAATCGGCTGCTCTGATGCCGCCGTGTTCCGGCTGTCAGCGCAGGGGCGCCCGGTTCT
TTTTGTCAAGACCGACCTGTCCGGTGCCCTGAATGAACTCCAAGACGAGGCAGCGCGGCTATCGTGGCTG
GCCACGACGGGCGTTCCTTGCGCAGCTGTGCTCGACGTTGTCACTGAAGCGGGAAGGGACTGGCTGCTAT
TGGGCGAAGTGCCGGGGCAGGATCTCCTGTCATCTCACCTTGCTCCTGCCGAGAAAGTATCCATCATGGC
TGATGCAATGCGGCGGCTGCATACGCTTGATCCGGCTACCTGCCCATTCGACCACCAAGCGAAACATCGC
ATCGAGCGAGGACGTACTCGGATGGAAGCCGGTCTTGTCGATCAGGATGATCTGGACGAAGAGCATCAGG
GGCTCGCGCCAGCCGAACTGTTCGCCAGGCTCAAGGCGCGGATGCCCGACGGCGAGGATCTCGTCGTGAC
CCAGGGCGATGCCTGCTTGCCGAATATCATGGTGGAAAATGGCCGCTTTTCTGGATTCATCGACTGTGGC
CGGCTGGGTGTGGCGGACCGCTATCAGGACATAGCGTTGGCTACCCGTGATATTGCTGAAGAGCTTGGCG
GCGAATGGGCTGACCGCTTCCTCGTGCTTTACGGTATCGCCGCTCCCGATTCGCAGCGCATCGCCTTCTA
TCGCCTTCTTGACGAGTTCTTCTGAGCTTGTCAAGCAGATCGTTCAAACATTTGGCAATAAAGTTTCTTA
AGATTGAATCCTGTTGCCGGTCTTGCGATGATTATCATATAATTTCTGTTGAATTACGTTAAGCATGTAA
TAATTAACATGTAATGCATGACGTTATTTATGAGATGGGTTTTTATGATTAGAGTCCCGCAATTATACAT
TTAATACGCGATAGAAAACAAAATATAGCGCGCAAACTAGGATAAATTATCGCGCGCGGTGTCATCTATG
TTACTAGATCGACGCTGGATCCGAATTCGGCAGGGCCCACTGCATCCACCCCAGTACATTAAAAACGTCC
GCAATGTGTTATTAAGTTGTCTAAGCGTCAATTTGTTTACACCACAATATATCCTGCCACCAGCCAGCCA
ACAGCTCCCCGACCGGCAGCTCGGCACAAAATCACCACTCGATACAGGCAGCCCATCAGCCGTGCGGCTG
CATGAAATCCTGGCCGGTTTGTCTGATGCCAAGCTGGCGGCCTGGCCGGCCAGCTTGGCCGCTGAAGAAA
CCGAGCGCCGCCGTCTAAAAAGGTGATGTGTATTTGAGTAAAACAGCTTGCGTCATGCGGTCGCTGCGTA
TATGATGCGATGAGTAAATAAACAAATACGCAAGGGGAACGCATGAAGGTTATCGCTGTACTTAACCAGA
AAGGCGGGTCAGGCAAGACGACCATCGCAACCCATCTAGCCCGCGCCCTGCAACTCGCCGGGGCCGATGT
TCTGTTAGTCGATTCCGATCCCCAGGGCAGTGCCCGCGATTGGGCGGCCGTGCGGGAAGATCAACCGCTA
ACCGTTGTCGGCATCGACCGCCCGACGATTGACCGCGACGTGAAGGCCATCGGCCGGCGCGACTTCGTAG
TGATCGACGGAGCGCCCCAGGCGGCGGACTTGGCTGTGTCCGCGATCAAGGCAGCCGACTTCGTGCTGAT
TCCGGTGCAGCCAAGCCCTTACGACATATGGGCCACCGCCGACCTGGTGGAGCTGGTTAAGCAGCGCATT
GAGGTCACGGATGGAAGGCTACAAGCGGCCTTTGTCGTGTCGCGGGCGATCAAAGGCACGCGCATCGGCG
GTGAGGTTGCCGAGGCGCTGGCCGGGTACGAGCTGCCCATTCTTGAGTCCCGTATCACGCAGCGCGTGAG
CTACCCAGGCACTGCCGCCGCCGGCACAACCGTTCTTGAATCAGAACCCGAGGGCGACGCTGCCCGCGAG
GTCCAGGCGCTGGCCGCTGAAATTAAATCAAAACTCATTTGAGTTAATGAGGTAAAGAGAAAATGAGCAA
AAGCACAAACACGCTAAGTGCCGGCCGTCCGAGCGCACGCAGCAGCAAGGCTGCAACGTTGGCCAGCCTG
GCAGACACGCCAGCCATGAAGCGGGTCAACTTTCAGTTGCCGGCGGAGGATCACACCAAGCTGAAGATGT
ACGCGGTACGCCAAGGCAAGACCATTACCGAGCTGCTATCTGAATACATCGCGCAGCTACCAGAGTAAAT
GAGCAAATGAATAAATGAGTAGATGAATTTTAGCGGCTAAAGGAGGCGGCATGGAAAATCAAGAACAACC
AGGCACCGACGCCGTGGAATGCCCCATGTGTGGAGGAACGGGCGGTTGGCCAGGCGTAAGCGGCTGGGTT
GTCTGCCGGCCCTGCAATGGCACTGGAACCCCCAAGCCCGAGGAATCGGCGTGAGCGGTCGCAAACCATC
CGGCCCGGTACAAATCGGCGCGGCGCTGGGTGATGACCTGGTGGAGAAGTTGAAGGCCGCGCAGGCCGCC
CAGCGGCAACGCATCGAGGCAGAAGCACGCCCCGGTGAATCGTGGCAAGCGGCCGCTGATCGAATCCGCA
AAGAATCCCGGCAACCGCCGGCAGCCGGTGCGTCGTCGATTAGGAAGCCGCCCAAGGGCGACGAGCAACC
AGATTTTTTCGTTCCGATGCTCTATGACGTGGGCACCCGCGATAGTCGCAGCATCATGGACGTGGCCGTT
TTCCGTCTGTCGAAGCGTGACCGACGAGCTGGCGAGGTGATCCGCTACGAGCTTCCAGACGGGCACGTAG
AGGTTTCCGCAGGGCCGGCCGGCATGGCCAGTGTGTGGGATTACGACCTGGTACTGATGGCGGTTTCCCA
TCTAACCGAATCCATGAACCGATACCGGGAAGGGAAGGGAGACAAGCCCGGCCGCGTGTTCCGTCCACAC
GTTGCGGACGTACTCAAGTTCTGCCGGCGAGCCGATGGCGGAAAGCAGAAAGACGACCTGGTAGAAACCT
GCATTCGGTTAAACACCACGCACGTTGCCATGCAGCGTACGAAGAAGGCCAAGAACGGCCGCCTGGTGAC
GGTATCCGAGGGTGAAGCCTTGATTAGCCGCTACAAGATCGTAAAGAGCGAAACCGGGCGGCCGGAGTAC
ATCGAGATCGAGCTAGCTGATTGGATGTACCGCGAGATCACAGAAGGCAAGAACCCGGACGTGCTGACGG
TTCACCCCGATTACTTTTTGATCGATCCCGGCATCGGCCGTTTTCTCTACCGCCTGGCACGCCGCGCCGC
AGGCAAGGCAGAAGCCAGATGGTTGTTCAAGACGATCTACGAACGCAGTGGCAGCGCCGGAGAGTTCAAG
AAGTTCTGTTTCACCGTGCGCAAGCTGATCGGGTCAAATGACCTGCCGGAGTACGATTTGAAGGAGGAGG
CGGGGCAGGCTGGCCCGATCCTAGTCATGCGCTACCGCAACCTGATCGAGGGCGAAGCATCCGCCGGTTC
CTAATGTACGGAGCAGATGCTAGGGCAAATTGCCCTAGCAGGGGAAAAAGGTCGAAAAAGCTTCTTTCCT
GTGGATAGCACGTACATTGGGAACCCAAAGCCGTACATTGGGAACCGGAACCCGTACATTGGGAACCCAA
AGCCGTACATTGGGAACCGGTCACACATGTAAGTGACTGATATAAAAGAGAAAAAAGGCGATTTTTCCGC
CTAAAACTCTTTAAAACTTATTAAAACTCTTAAAACCCGCCTGGCCTGTGCATAACTGTCTGGCCAGCGC
ACAGCCGAAGAGCTGCAAAAAGCGCCTACCCTTCGGTCGCTGCGCTCCCTACGCCCCGCCGCTTCGCGTC
GGCCTATCGCGGCCGCTGGCCGCTCAAAAATGGCTGGCCTACGGCCAGGCAATCTACCAGGGCGCGGACA
AGCCGCGCCGTCGCCACTCGACCGCCGGCGCCCACATCAAGGCACCGAGCTCCCATCCCCCCAGGGGCTG
CGCCCCTCGGCCGCGAACGGCCTCACCCCAAAAATGGCAGCGCTGGCCAATTCGTGCGCGGAACCCCTAT
TTGTTTATTTTTCTAAATACATTCAAATATGTATCCGCTCATGAGACAATAACCTTGATAAATGCTTCAA
TAATATTGAAAAAGGAAGAGTATGGCTAAAATGAGAATATCACCGGAATTGAAAAAACTGATCGAAAAAT
ACCGCTGCGCAAAAGATACGGAAGGAATGTCTCCTGCTAAGGTATATAAGCTGGTGGGAGAAAATGAAAA
CCTATATTTAAAAATGACGGACAGCCGGTATAAAGGGACCACCTATGATGTGGAACGGGAAAAGGACATG
ATGCTATGGCTGGAAGGAAAGCTGCCTGTTCCAAAGGTCCTGCACTTTGAACGGCATGATGGCTGGAGCA
ATCTGCTCATGAGTGAGGCCGATGGCGTCCTTTGCTCGGAAGAGTATGAAGATGAACAAAGCCCTGAAAA
GATTATCGAGCTGTATGCGGAGTGCATCAGGCTCTTTCACTCCATCGACATATCGGATTGTCCCTATACG
AATAGCTTAGACAGCCGCTTAGCCGAATTGGATTACTTACTGAATAACGATCTGGCCGATGTGGATTGCG
AAAACTGGGAAGAGGACACTCCATTTAAAGATCCGCGCGAGCTGTATGATTTTTTAAAGACGGAAAAGCC
CGAAGAGGAACTTGTCTTTTCCCACGGCGACCTGGGAGACAGCAACATCTTTGTGAAAGATGGCAAAGTA
AGTGGCTTTATTGATCTTGGGAGAAGCGGCAGGGCGGACAAGTGGTATGACATTGCCTTCTGCGTCCGGT
CGATCAGGGAGGATATCGGGGAAGAACAGTATGTCGAGCTATTTTTTGACTTACTGGGGATCAAGCCTGA
TTGGGAGAAAATAAAATATTATATTTTACTGGATGAATTGTTTTAGCTGTCAGACCAAGTTTACTCATAT
ATACTTTAGATTGATTTAAAACTTCATTTTTAATTTAAAAGGATCTAGGTGAAGATCCTTTTTGATAATC
TCATGACCAAAATCCCTTAACGTGAGTTTTCGTTCCACTGAGCGTCAGACCCCGTAGAAAAGATCAAAGG
ATCTTCTTGAGATCCTTTTTTTCTGCGCGTAATCTGCTGCTTGCAAACAAAAAAACCACCGCTACCAGCG
GTGGTTTGTTTGCCGGATCAAGAGCTACCAACTCTTTTTCCGAAGGTAACTGGCTTCAGCAGAGCGCAGA
TACCAAATACTGTCCTTCTAGTGTAGCCGTAGTTAGGCCACCACTTCAAGAACTCTGTAGCACCGCCTAC
ATACCTCGCTCTGCTAATCCTGTTACCAGTGGCTGCTGCCAGTGGCGATAAGTCGTGTCTTACCGGGTTG
GACTCAAGACGATAGTTACCGGATAAGGCGCAGCGGTCGGGCTGAACGGGGGGTTCGTGCACACAGCCCA
GCTTGGAGCGAACGACCTACACCGAACTGAGATACCTACAGCGTGAGCTATGAGAAAGCGCCACGCTTCC
CGAAGGGAGAAAGGCGGACAGGTATCCGGTAAGCGGCAGGGTCGGAACAGGAGAGCGCACGAGGGAGCTT
CCAGGGGGAAACGCCTGGTATCTTTATAGTCCTGTCGGGTTTCGCCACCTCTGACTTGAGCGTCGATTTT
TGTGATGCTCGTCAGGGGGGCGGAGCCTATGGAAAAACGCCAGCAACGCGGCCTTTTTACGGTTCCTGTG
GTTGGCACATACAAATGGACGAACGGATAAACCTTTTCACGCCCTTTTAAATATCCGATTATTCTAATAA
ACGCTCTTTTCTCTTAGGTTTACCCGCCAATATATCCTGTCAAACACTGATAGTTTAAACTCCCTCGGTC
ACATGTGCATCCTCGTAAGGAGGACGTCGTTGTGGTTGGTGCTTTCCTTACATTCTGAGCCTCTTTCCTT
CTAATCCACTCATCTGCATCTTCTTGTGTCCTTACTAATACCTCATTGGTTCCAAATTCCCTCCCTTTAA
GCACCAGCTCGTTTCTGTTCTTCCACAGCCTCCCAAGTATCCAAGGGACTAAAGCCTCCACATTCTTCAG
ATCAGGATATTCTTGTTTAAGATGTTGAACTCTATGGAGGTTTGTATGAACTGATGATCTAGGACCGGAT
AAGTTCCCTTCTTCATAGCGAACTTATTCAAAGAATGTTTTGTGTATCATTCTTGTTACATTGTTATTAA
TGAAAAAATATTATTGGTCATTGGACTGAACACGAGTGTTAAATATGGACCAGGCCCCAAATAAGATCCA
TTGATATATGAATTAAATAACAAGAATAAATCGAGTCACCAAACCACTTGCCTTTTTTAACGAGACTTGT
TCACCAACTTGATACAAAAGTCATTATCCTATGCAAATCAATAATCATACAAAAATATCCAATAACACTA
AAAAAATTAAAAGAAATGGATAATTTCACAATATGTTATACGATAAAGAAGTTACTTTTCCAAGAAATTC
ACTGATTTTATAAGCCCACTTGCATTAGATAAATGGCAAAAAAAAACAAAAAGGAAAAGAAATAAAGCAC
GAAGAATTCTAGAAAATACGAAATACGCTTCAATGCAGTGGGACCCACGGTTCAATTATTGCCAATTTTC
AGCTCCACCGTATATTTAAAAAATAAAACGATAATGCTAAAAAAATATAAATCGTAACGATCGTTAAATC
TCAACGGCTGGATCTTATGACGACCGTTAAGGAAATTGTGGTTGTCGGACGAAGTCCAGTAATAAACGGC
GTCAAAGTGGTTGCAGCCGGCACACACGAGTCGTGTTTATCAACTCAAAGCACAAATACTTTTCCTCAAC
CTAAAAATAAGGCAATTAGCCAAAAACAACTTTGCGTGTAAACAACGCTCAATACACGTGTCATTTTATT
ATTAGCTATTGCTTCACCGCCTTAGCTTTCTCGTGACCTAGTCGTCCTCGTCTTTTCTTCTTCTTCTTCT
ATAAAACAATACCCAAAGAGCTCTTCTTCTTCACAATTCAGATTTCAATTTCTCAAAATCTTAAAAACTT
TCTCTCAATTCTCTCTACCGTGATCAAGGTAAATTTCTGTGTTCCTTATTCTCTCAAAATCTTCGATTTT
GTTTTCGTTCGATCCCAATTTCGTATATGTTCTTTGGTTTAGATTCTGTTAATCTTAGATCGTAGACGAT
TTTCTGGGTTTGATCGTTAGATATCATCTTAATTCTCGATTAGGGTTTCATAGATATCATCCGATTTGTT
CAAATAATTTGAGTTTTGTCGAATAATTACTCTTCGATTTGTGATTTCTATCTAGATCTGGTGTTAGTTT
CTAGTTTGTGCGATCGAATTTGTCGATTAATCTGAGTTTTTCTGATTAACAGATGCAGATCTTAATGGGG
TCATCCAAGAATGTTATCAAGGAGTTCATGAGGTTTAAGGTTCGCATGGAAGGAACGGTCAATGGGCACG
AGTTTGAAATAGAAGGCGAAGGAGAGGGGAGGCCATACGAAGGCCACAATACCGTAAAGCTTAAGGTAAC
CAAGGGGGGACCTTTGCCATTTGCTTGGGATATTTTGTCACCACAATTTCAGTATGGAAGCAAGGTATAT
GTCAAGCACCCTGCCGACATACCAGACTATAAAAAGCTGTCATTTCCTGAAGGATTTAAATGGGAAAGGG
TCATGAACTTTGAAGATGGTGGCGTCGTTACTGTAACCCAGGATTCCAGTTTGCAGGATGGCTGTTTCAT
CTACAAGGTCAAGTTCATTGGCGTGAACTTTCCTTCCGATGGACCTGTTATGCAAAAGAAAACAATGGGC
TGGGAAGCCAGCACTGAGCGTTTGTATCCTCGTGATGGCGTGTTGAAAGGAGAGATTCATAAGGCTCTGA
AGCTGAAAGACGGTGGTCATTACCTAGTTGAATTCAAAAGTATTTACATGGCAAAGAAGCCTGTGCAGCT
ACCAGGGTACTACTATGTTGACTCCAAACTGGATATAACAAGCCACAACGAAGATTATACAATCGTTGAG
CAGTATGAAAGAACCGAGGGACGCCACCATCTGTTCCTTTAAGCTTGTCAAGCAGATCGTTCAAACATTT
GGCAATAAAGTTTCTTAAGATTGAATCCTGTTGCCGGTCTTGCGATGATTATCATATAATTTCTGTTGAA
TTACGTTAAGCATGTAATAATTAACATGTAATGCATGACGTTATTTATGAGATGGGTTTTTATGATTAGA
GTCCCGCAATTATACATTTAATACGCGATAGAAAACAAAATATAGCGCGCAAACTAGGATAAATTATCGC
GCGCGGTGTCATCTATGTTACTAGATCGACGCTGAGCTCGAATTCTAGTGGAGGGAGAGAGGATTTTGAG
GAAATAATTAATTGAATTACTTGTATTATTGATAAAGTAATTTAGATAAGTTGTTAGTACAACTTATTGC
AACTATGGATAGACAAAAATCACTTATTTTAAGGGGAGAAGTATATAACAACTTATTATAAAATTTCTGA
GCAGCCGGCCTCCTCCAATCAATCATAGAGAGTGGAGCCCATTCTGGAAAACCAAGGAACCCCCAACTTG
CACTGGTGCGGTGGCCCAATTCAAAAAAAACGGGGCCCAGCAAAGTAACGCCGTTGTAACGATTTATCAA
TCCAAACTCAAAAGGCGGCGAGATGCGTTTAACTCCGTGAAATTAACAAACCGCCAACAACTTGCAATTT
GCAACTACCGTTTCCAAGAAGAACTCAACCACACAACGTATCCTATCCCAAACCACACGCAACTAGTGAC
GCGTCATAAGGACACGTGTCACAATTTGACTGGTTAATAATTTCACCGCTTTTGCTATAAATTACCTCCA
ATCCCCTTAGCTTCTTCACAATTCAGTTCCCAACCCTAACAATTCTTGTTCATATCGCTTCTCTCTACTT
TCAAGGTATGATCCAATTTCTCTCTTCTTTCTCTGTAATCCTTTCGTTGAGTTTTGTTTCCGATCAATCA
TAGGTAGTTTTCTTGTTTCGAAGCATGAGATCTAGGAATTTTTTGTGATTTTCCAAAATTGAGATCGGTT
TGAAATTGAATTTTACAGCTTGAATCTCAGATCTTGTTTTATCAATGTTTTCGATGGCTTGCGATGTAGA
TCTATGATAATTGTGGTTCAGTTTTGTTAGGAATCGATTTCGGTTTAGCAATTGCAGATTAATTAGGGTT
TCCAATTGAATTCTTCAGATCCGTTATGGAATTATGTCAAATAATTTATTCAAATTGGAAATTATTGTTA
GATCCACTCTTAATCTGTTTGATCCAAGCTTCAATTAGGGTTTTCACTTGTTTCAATTTCTTGTTATGGA
TTCTGATTTATCTGTTGATGTTAGATCCACTCTTAATCTGTTTGATCCAAGCGTTAATTAGGGTTTTCAC
TTGTTTCAATTTCGTGTGTTGGATTCTGATTTATCTGTTGTTGATGTGATTACAGAATGGCAGGATCTTT
CTTTAGTTTATTCGTGATTCTTCTTCTTGTTCTTTCTCATCTTTTATGCTTGACAGCAGTCCCATTTACA
AGAACTGAAAACCTTATGCAAGATGTCCAAGTTCACCTAATTACTCTGGAAAATACCCCTAAGGTTATTA
CTGAGAAAAACATGCATTTGGAAGAGCCAAAGCCAAGAATTAATGAGAGGATGGATTTAGAACTCAAT
Features (pLannotate 1.2.2; 15 found; start..end, strand, type, name):
     86..260     +  polyA_signal   CaMV poly(A) signal: cauliflower mosaic virus polyadenylation signal
    360..539     +  promoter       NOS promoter: nopaline synthase promoter
    561..1355    +  CDS            NeoR/KanR: aminoglycoside phosphotransferase from Tn5; aph(3')-II (or nptII); confers resistance to neomycin, kanamycin, and G418 (Geneticin®)
   1368..1620    +  terminator     NOS terminator: nopaline synthase terminator and poly(A) signal
   1715..1739    -  misc_feature   LB T-DNA repeat: left border repeat from nopaline C58 T-DNA
   2003..2632    +  CDS            pVS1 StaA: stability protein from the Pseudomonas plasmid pVS1 (Heeb et al., 2000)
   3061..4134    +  CDS            pVS1 RepA: replication protein from the Pseudomonas plasmid pVS1 (Heeb et al., 2000)
   4200..4394    +  rep_origin     pVS1 oriV: origin of replication for the Pseudomonas plasmid pVS1 (Heeb et al., 2000)
   4600..4660    +  rep_origin     oriV (fragment): incP origin of replication
   4677..4781    +  promoter       AmpR promoter: bla
   4782..5576    +  CDS            KanR: aminoglycoside phosphotransferase; aphA-3; confers resistance to kanamycin
   5747..6335    +  rep_origin     ori: high-copy-number ColE1/pMB1/pBR322/pUC origin of replication
   6458..6482    -  misc_feature   RB T-DNA repeat: right border repeat from nopaline C58 T-DNA
   8045..8719    +  CDS            DsRed: DsRed is a basic (constitutively fluorescent) red fluorescent protein published in 1999, derived from Discosoma sp..
   8735..8987    +  terminator     NOS terminator: nopaline synthase terminator and poly(A) signal
