[The description below was written by a language model from this plasmid's Addgene catalogue record and pLannotate feature annotations shown in this document.]
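Description:
LjUBQ:MtPSY6:T35s is a plant binary vector built on the EC50505 backbone for overexpressing a peptide-coding gene from Medicago truncatula, Medtr4g108700.1 (PSY6). The backbone carries two replication systems: a high-copy ColE1/pUC-type origin for propagation in E. coli, and the pVS1 oriV with its RepA replication and StaA stability proteins, which typically supports maintenance in Agrobacterium. A short incP oriV fragment is also annotated. Bacterial selection is by kanamycin, through an aphA-3 gene driven by the AmpR (bla) promoter located outside the T-DNA.

The region between the nopaline-type right and left border repeats is the part transferred into plant cells. According to the catalogue fields, the roughly 1.4 kb PSY6 insert is driven by the Lotus japonicus ubiquitin promoter and terminated by the 35S terminator, which the record lists in its tag field although it is a transcription terminator rather than a fusion. The automated feature table does not annotate the ubiquitin promoter or the PSY6 coding sequence. It does detect a CaMV poly(A) signal that matches the stated terminator, and the unannotated stretch upstream of it presumably holds the expression cassette.

Two markers sit alongside the insert within the T-DNA. One is an nptII (NeoR/KanR) gene under the NOS promoter and terminator, for neomycin/G418-type selection of transformed tissue. The other is a DsRed coding sequence followed by a NOS terminator, whose promoter is not annotated. It gives the additional red-fluorescent visual screen mentioned in the depositor comments. The sequenced record is 10,358 nt, which is shorter than the sum of the listed backbone and insert sizes, so those catalogue figures should be treated as approximate.
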