Addgene plasmid #164769: LjUBQ:MtPSY6:T35s
Purpose: Overexpression of Peptide coding gene (Binary vector)
Depositing lab: Wolf Scheible. Depositing organization: Noble Research Institute, LLC.
Backbone
  Vector backbone: EC50505
  Backbone size w/o insert (bp): 10475
  Vector type: Plant Expression
  Selectable markers: Neomycin (select with G418) ; N/A
Growth in bacteria
  Bacterial resistance: Kanamycin, 50 μg/mL
  Growth temperature: 37°C
  Growth strain: DH5alpha
  Copy number: High Copy
Gene/Insert
  Gene/Insert name: Medtr4g108700.1 (alt name: PSY6)
  Species: Medicago truncatula
  Insert size (bp): 1380
  Promoter: Lotus japonicus Ubiquitin
  Tag / fusion protein: Terminator 35S (C terminal on insert)
  Cloning method: Unknown
Terms and licenses: Academic/Nonprofit Terms; Industry Terms: Not Available to Industry
Depositor comments: Cloned by Peter/Shulan, additional dsRED selection
How to cite: LjUBQ:MtPSY6:T35s was a gift from Wolf Scheible (Addgene plasmid # 164769 ; http://n2t.net/addgene:164769 ; RRID:Addgene_164769)
